>Addgene plasmid #209247 | pCAG/ATP10B(E210Q)-HA | addgene full sequence | sequence record 413252 | Addgene NGS Result
GCAGGTGGGGGTGCCGGGCGGGGCGGGGCCGCCTCGGGCCGGGGAGGGCTCGGGGGAGGGGCGCGGCGGC
CCCCGGAGCGCCGGCGGCTGTCGAGGCGCGGCGAGCCGCAGCCATTGCCTTTTATGGTAATCGTGCGAGA
GGGCGCAGGGACTTCCTTTGTCCCAAATCTGTGCGGAGCCGAAATCTGGGAGGCGCCGCCGCACCCCCTC
TAGCGGGCGCGGGGCGAAGCGGTGCGGCGCCGGCAGGAAGGAAATGGGCGGGGAGGGCCTTCGTGCGTCG
CCGCGCCGCCGTCCCCTTCTCCCTCTCCAGCCTCGGGGCTGTCCGCGGGGGGACGGCTGCCTTCGGGGGG
GACGGGGCAGGGCGGGGTTCGGCTTCTGGCGTGTGACCGGCGGCTCTAGAGCCTCTGCTAACCATGTTCA
TGCCTTCTTCTTTTTCCTACAGCTCCTGGGCAACGTGCTGGTTATTGTGCTGTCTCATCATTTTGGCAAA
GAATTTGCTAGCGAGCTCGCGGCCGCAGATCTCTAGTTAAGCTATCAACAAGTTTGTACAAAAAAGCAGG
CTCTTTAAAGGAACCAATTCAGTCGACTGGATCCGGTACCGAATTCACCATGGCCCTCTCAGTGGACTCA
TCGTGGCATCGGTGGCAGTGGAGAGTCAGAGATGGCTTCCCCCATTGTCCATCGGAAACCACACCGCTGC
TCTCTCCAGAGAAAGGGAGACAGAGCTACAACTTGACACAGCAGCGGGTCGTGTTCCCCAACAACAGCAT
ATTCCATCAAGATTGGGAAGAGGTCTCCAGGAGATACCCTGGCAACAGAACCTGCACAACCAAATACACC
CTCTTCACCTTCCTGCCCCGGAATCTCTTTGAGCAATTTCATAGATGGGCTAACCTCTATTTCCTGTTCC
TGGTGATTTTGAACTGGATGCCCTCCATGGAAGTCTTCCACAGAGAAATCACCATGTTACCATTGGCCAT
TGTCCTGTTCGTCATCATGATCAAGGATGGCATGGAGGACTTCAAGAGACACCGCTTTGATAAAGCAATA
AACTGCTCCAACATTCGAATTTATGAAAGAAAAGAGCAGACCTATGTGCAGAAGTGCTGGAAGGATGTGC
GTGTGGGAGACTTCATCCAAATGAAATGCAATGAGATTGTCCCAGCAGACATACTCCTCCTTTTTTCCTC
TGACCCCAATGGGATATGCCATCTGGAAACTGCCAGCTTGGATGGACAGACAAACCTCAAGCAAAGACGT
GTCGTGAAGGGCTTCTCACAGCAGGAGGTACAGTTCGAACCAGAGCTTTTCCACAATACCATCGTGTGTG
AGAAACCCAACAACCACCTCAACAAATTTAAGGGTTATATGGAGCATCCTGACCAGACCAGGACTGGCTT
TGGCTGTGAGAGTCTTCTGCTTCGAGGCTGCACCATCAGAAACACCGAGATGGCTGTTGGCATTGTCATC
TATGCAGGCCATGAGACGAAAGCCATGCTGAACAACAGTGGCCCCCGGTACAAACGCAGCAAGATTGAGC
GGCGCATGAATATAGACATCTTCTTCTGCATTGGGATCCTCATCCTCATGTGCCTTATTGGAGCTGTAGG
TCACAGCATCTGGAATGGGACCTTTGAAGAACACCCTCCCTTCGATGTGCCAGATGCCAATGGCAGCTTC
CTTCCCAGTGCCCTTGGGGGCTTCTACATGTTCCTCACAATGATCATCCTGCTCCAGGTGCTGATCCCCA
TCTCTTTGTATGTCTCCATTGAGCTGGTGAAGCTCGGGCAAGTGTTCTTCTTGAGCAATGACCTTGACCT
GTATGATGAAGAGACCGATTTATCCATTCAATGTCGAGCCCTCAACATCGCAGAGGACTTGGGCCAGATC
CAGTACATCTTCTCCGATAAGACGGGGACCCTGACAGAGAACAAGATGGTGTTCCGACGTTGCACCATCA
TGGGCAGCGAGTATTCTCACCAAGAAAATGCTAAGCGACTGGAGACCCCAAAGGAGCTGGACTCAGATGG
TGAAGAGTGGACCCAATACCAATGCCTGTCCTTCTCGGCTAGATGGGCCCAGGATCCAGCAACTATGAGA
AGCCAAAAAGGTGCTCAGCCTCTGAGGAGGAGCCAGAGTGCCCGGGTGCCCATCCAGGGCCACTACCGGC
AAAGGTCTATGGGGCACCGTGAAAGCTCACAGCCTCCTGTGGCCTTCAGCAGCTCCATAGAAAAAGATGT
AACTCCAGATAAAAACCTACTGACCAAGGTTCGAGATGCTGCCCTGTGGTTGGAGACCTTGTCAGACAGC
AGACCTGCCAAGGCTTCCCTCTCCACCACCTCCTCCATTGCTGATTTCTTCCTTGCCTTAACCATCTGCA
ACTCTGTCATGGTGTCCACAACCACCGAGCCCAGGCAGAGGGTCACCATCAAACCCTCAAGCAAGGCTCT
GGGGACGTCCCTGGAGAAGATTCAGCAGCTCTTCCAGAAGTTGAAGCTATTGAGCCTCAGCCAGTCATTC
TCATCCACTGCACCCTCTGACACAGACCTCGGGGAGAGCTTAGGGGCCAACGTGGCCACCACAGACTCGG
ATGAGAGAGATGATGCATCTGTGTGCAGTGGAGGTGACTCCACTGATGACGGTGGCTACAGGAGCAGCAT
GTGGGACCAGGGCGACATCCTGGAGTCTGGGTCAGGCACTTCCTTGGAGGAGGCATTGGAGGCCCCAGCC
ACAGACCTGGCCAGGCCTGAGTTCTGTTACGAGGCTGAGAGCCCTGATGAGGCCGCCCTGGTGCACGCTG
CCCATGCCTACAGCTTCACACTAGTGTCCCGGACACCTGAGCAGGTGACTGTGCGCCTGCCCCAGGGCAC
CTGCCTCACCTTCAGCCTCCTCTGCACCCTGGGCTTTGACTCTGTCAGGAAGAGAATGTCTGTGGTTGTG
AGGCACCCACTGACTGGCGAGATTGTTGTCTACACCAAGGGTGCTGACTCGGTCATCATGGACCTGCTGG
AAGACCCAGCCTGCGTACCTGACATTAATATGGAAAAGAAGCTGAGAAAAATCCGAGCCCGGACCCAAAA
GCATCTAGACTTGTATGCAAGAGATGGCCTGCGCACACTATGCATTGCCAAGAAGGTTGTAAGCGAAGAG
GACTTCCGGAGATGGGCCAGTTTCCGGCGTGAGGCTGAGGCATCCCTCGACAACCGAGATGAGCTTCTCA
TGGAAACTGCACAGCATCTGGAGAATCAACTCACCTTACTTGGAGCCACTGGGATCGAAGACCGGCTGCA
GGAAGGAGTTCCAGATACGATTGCCACTCTGCGGGAGGCTGGGATCCAGCTCTGGGTCCTGACTGGAGAT
AAGCAGGAGACAGCGGTCAACATTGCCCATTCCTGCAGACTGTTAAATCAGACCGACACTGTTTATACCA
TCAATACAGAGAATCAGGAGACCTGTGAATCCATCCTCAATTGTGCATTGGAAGAGCTAAAGCAATTTCG
TGAACTACAGAAGCCAGACCGCAAGCTCTTTGGATTCCGCTTACCTTCCAAGACACCATCCATCACCTCA
GAAGCTGTGGTTCCAGAAGCTGGATTGGTCATCGATGGGAAGACATTGAATGCCATCTTCCAGGGAAAGC
TAGAGAAGAAGTTTCTGGAATTGACCCAGTATTGTCGGTCCGTCCTGTGCTGCCGCTCCACGCCACTCCA
GAAGAGTATGATAGTCAAGCTGGTGCGAGACAAGTTGCGCGTCATGACCCTTTCCATAGGTGATGGAGCA
AATGATGTAAGCATGATTCAAGCTGCTGATATTGGAATTGGAATATCTGGACAGGAAGGCATGCAGGCTG
TCATGTCCAGCGACTTTGCCATCACCCGCTTTAAGCATCTCAAGAAGTTGCTGCTCGTGCATGGCCACTG
GTGTTACTCGCGCCTGGCCAGGATGGTGGTGTACTACCTCTACAAGAACGTGTGCTACGTCAACCTGCTC
TTCTGGTATCAGTTCTTCTGTGGTTTCTCCAGCTCCACCATGATTGATTACTGGCAGATGATATTCTTCA
ATCTCTTCTTTACCTCCTTGCCTCCTCTTGTCTTTGGAGTCCTTGACAAAGACATCTCTGCAGAAACACT
CCTGGCATTGCCTGAGCTATACAAGAGTGGCCAGAACTCTGAGTGCTATAACCTGTCGACTTTCTGGATT
TCTATGGTGGATGCATTCTACCAGAGCCTCATCTGTTTCTTTATCCCTTACCTGGCCTATAAGGGCTCTG
ATATAGATGTCTTTACCTTTGGGACACCAATCAACACCATCTCCCTCACCACAATCCTTTTGCACCAGGC
AATGGAAATGAAGACATGGACCATTTTCCACGGAGTCGTGCTCCTCGGCAGCTTCCTGATGTACTTTCTG
GTATCCCTCCTGTACAATGCCACCTGCGTCATCTGCAACAGCCCCACCAATCCCTATTGGGTGATGGAAG
GCCAGCTCTCAAACCCCACTTTCTACCTCGTCTGCTTTCTCACACCAGTTGTTGCTCTTCTCCCAAGATA
CTTTTTCCTGTCTCTGCAAGGAACTTGTGGGAAGTCTCTAATCTCAAAAGCTCAGAAAATTGACAAACTC
CCCCCAGACAAAAGAAACCTGGAAATCCAGAGTTGGAGAAGCAGACAGAGGCCTGCCCCTGTCCCCGAAG
TGGCTCGACCAACTCACCACCCAGTGTCATCTATCACAGGACAGGACTTCAGTGCCAGCACCCCAAAGAG
CTCTAACCCTCCCAAGAGGAAGCATGTGGAAGAGTCAGTACTCCACGAACAGAGATGTGGCACGGAGTGC
ATGAGGGATGACTCATGCTCAGGGGACTCCTCAGCTCAACTCTCATCCGGGGAGCACCTGCTGGGACCTA
ACAGGATAATGGCCTACTCAAGAGGACAGACTGATATGTGCCGGTGCTCAAAGAGGAGCAGCCATCGCCG
ATCCCAGAGTTCACTGACCATCTCGAGATATCTAGACCCAGCTTTCTTGTACAAAGTGGTTGATCTAGAG
GGCCCGCGGTTCGAACTCGAGGTACCGAATTCGTACCCATACGACGTCCCAGACTACGCTTAATTCACTC
CTCAGGTGCAGGCTGCCTATCAGAAGGTGGTGGCTGGTGTGGCCAATGCCCTGGCTCACAAATACCACTG
AGATCGATCTTTTTCCCTCTGCCAAAAATTATGGGGACATCATGAAGCCCCTTGAGCATCTGACTTCTGG
CTAATAAAGGAAATTTATTTTCATTGCAATAGTGTGTTGGAATTTTTTGTGTCTCTCACTCGGAAGGACA
TATGGGAGGGCAAATCATTTAAAACATCAGAATGAGTATTTGGTTTAGAGTTTGGCAACATATGCCCATA
TGCTGGCTGCCATGAACAAAGGTTGGCTATAAAGAGGTCATCAGTATATGAAACAGCCCCCTGCTGTCCA
TTCCTTATTCCATAGAAAAGCCTTGACTTGAGGTTAGATTTTTTTTATATTTTGTTTTGTGTTATTTTTT
TCTTTAACATCCCTAAAATTTTCCTTACATGTTTTACTAGCCAGATTTTTCCTCCTCTCCTGACTACTCC
CAGTCATAGCTGTCCCTCTTCTCTTATGGAGATCCCTCGACCTGCAGCCCAAGCTTGGCGTAATCATGGT
CATAGCTGTTTCCTGTGTGAAATTGTTATCCGCTCACAATTCCACACAACATACGAGCCGGAAGCATAAA
GTGTAAAGCCTGGGGTGCCTAATGAGTGAGCTAACTCACATTAATTGCGTTGCGCTCACTGCCCGCTTTC
CAGTCGGGAAACCTGTCGTGCCAGCGGATCCGCATCTCAATTAGTCAGCAACCATAGTCCCGCCCCTAAC
TCCGCCCATCCCGCCCCTAACTCCGCCCAGTTCCGCCCATTCTCCGCCCCATGGCTGACTAATTTTTTTT
ATTTATGCAGAGGCCGAGGCCGCCTCGGCCTCTGAGCTATTCCAGAAGTAGTGAGGAGGCTTTTTTGGAG
GCCTAGGCTTTTGCAAAAAGCTAACTTGTTTATTGCAGCTTATAATGGTTACAAATAAAGCAATAGCATC
ACAAATTTCACAAATAAAGCATTTTTTTCACTGCATTCTAGTTGTGGTTTGTCCAAACTCATCAATGTAT
CTTATCATGTCTGGATCCGCTGCATTAATGAATCGGCCAACGCGCGGGGAGAGGCGGTTTGCGTATTGGG
CGCTCTTCCGCTTCCTCGCTCACTGACTCGCTGCGCTCGGTCGTTCGGCTGCGGCGAGCGGTATCAGCTC
ACTCAAAGGCGGTAATACGGTTATCCACAGAATCAGGGGATAACGCAGGAAAGAACATGTGAGCAAAAGG
CCAGCAAAAGGCCAGGAACCGTAAAAAGGCCGCGTTGCTGGCGTTTTTCCATAGGCTCCGCCCCCCTGAC
GAGCATCACAAAAATCGACGCTCAAGTCAGAGGTGGCGAAACCCGACAGGACTATAAAGATACCAGGCGT
TTCCCCCTGGAAGCTCCCTCGTGCGCTCTCCTGTTCCGACCCTGCCGCTTACCGGATACCTGTCCGCCTT
TCTCCCTTCGGGAAGCGTGGCGCTTTCTCATAGCTCACGCTGTAGGTATCTCAGTTCGGTGTAGGTCGTT
CGCTCCAAGCTGGGCTGTGTGCACGAACCCCCCGTTCAGCCCGACCGCTGCGCCTTATCCGGTAACTATC
GTCTTGAGTCCAACCCGGTAAGACACGACTTATCGCCACTGGCAGCAGCCACTGGTAACAGGATTAGCAG
AGCGAGGTATGTAGGCGGTGCTACAGAGTTCTTGAAGTGGTGGCCTAACTACGGCTACACTAGAAGAACA
GTATTTGGTATCTGCGCTCTGCTGAAGCCAGTTACCTTCGGAAAAAGAGTTGGTAGCTCTTGATCCGGCA
AACAAACCACCGCTGGTAGCGGTGGTTTTTTTGTTTGCAAGCAGCAGATTACGCGCAGAAAAAAAGGATC
TCAAGAAGATCCTTTGATCTTTTCTACGGGGTCTGACGCTCAGTGGAACGAAAACTCACGTTAAGGGATT
TTGGTCATGAGATTATCAAAAAGGATCTTCACCTAGATCCTTTTAAATTAAAAATGAAGTTTTAAATCAA
TCTAAAGTATATATGAGTAAACTTGGTCTGACAGTTACCAATGCTTAATCAGTGAGGCACCTATCTCAGC
GATCTGTCTATTTCGTTCATCCATAGTTGCCTGACTCCCCGTCGTGTAGATAACTACGATACGGGAGGGC
TTACCATCTGGCCCCAGTGCTGCAATGATACCGCGAGACCCACGCTCACCGGCTCCAGATTTATCAGCAA
TAAACCAGCCAGCCGGAAGGGCCGAGCGCAGAAGTGGTCCTGCAACTTTATCCGCCTCCATCCAGTCTAT
TAATTGTTGCCGGGAAGCTAGAGTAAGTAGTTCGCCAGTTAATAGTTTGCGCAACGTTGTTGCCATTGCT
ACAGGCATCGTGGTGTCACGCTCGTCGTTTGGTATGGCTTCATTCAGCTCCGGTTCCCAACGATCAAGGC
GAGTTACATGATCCCCCATGTTGTGCAAAAAAGCGGTTAGCTCCTTCGGTCCTCCGATCGTTGTCAGAAG
TAAGTTGGCCGCAGTGTTATCACTCATGGTTATGGCAGCACTGCATAATTCTCTTACTGTCATGCCATCC
GTAAGATGCTTTTCTGTGACTGGTGAGTACTCAACCAAGTCATTCTGAGAATAGTGTATGCGGCGACCGA
GTTGCTCTTGCCCGGCGTCAATACGGGATAATACCGCGCCACATAGCAGAACTTTAAAAGTGCTCATCAT
TGGAAAACGTTCTTCGGGGCGAAAACTCTCAAGGATCTTACCGCTGTTGAGATCCAGTTCGATGTAACCC
ACTCGTGCACCCAACTGATCTTCAGCATCTTTTACTTTCACCAGCGTTTCTGGGTGAGCAAAAACAGGAA
GGCAAAATGCCGCAAAAAAGGGAATAAGGGCGACACGGAAATGTTGAATACTCATACTCTTCCTTTTTCA
ATATTATTGAAGCATTTATCAGGGTTATTGTCTCATGAGCGGATACATATTTGAATGTATTTAGAAAAAT
AAACAAATAGGGGTTCCGCGCACATTTCCCCGAAAAGTGCCACCTGGGTCGAGCAGTGTGGTTTTCAAGA
GGAAGCAAAAAGCCTCTCCACCCAGGCCTGGAATGTTTCCACCCAATGTCGAGCAGTGTGGTTTTGCAAG
AGGAAGCAAAAAGCCTCTCCACCCAGGCCTGGAATGTTTCCACCCAATGTCGAGCAAACCCCGCCCAGCG
TCTTGTCATTGGCGAATTAATTCGAACACGCAGATGCAGTCGGGGCGGCGCGGTCCCAGGTCCACTTCGC
ATATTAAGGTGACGCGTGTGGCCTCGAACACCGAGCGACCCTGCAGCCAATATGGGATCGGCCATTGAAC
AAGATGGATTGCACGCAGGTTCTCCGGCCGCTTGGGTGGAGAGGCTATTCGGCTATGACTGGGCACAACA
GACAATCGGCTGCTCTGATGCCGCCGTGTTCCGGCTGTCAGCGCAGGGGCGCCCGGTTCTTTTTGTCAAG
ACCGACCTGTCCGGTGCCCTGAATGAACTGCAGGACGAGGCAGCGCGGCTATCGTGGCTGGCCACGACGG
GCGTTCCTTGCGCAGCTGTGCTCGACGTTGTCACTGAAGCGGGAAGGGACTGGCTGCTATTGGGCGAAGT
GCCGGGGCAGGATCTCCTGTCATCTCACCTTGCTCCTGCCGAGAAAGTATCCATCATGGCTGATGCAATG
CGGCGGCTGCATACGCTTGATCCGGCTACCTGCCCATTCGACCACCAAGCGAAACATCGCATCGAGCGAG
CACGTACTCGGATGGAAGCCGGTCTTGTCGATCAGGATGATCTGGACGAAGAGCATCAGGGGCTCGCGCC
AGCCGAACTGTTCGCCAGGCTCAAGGCGCGCATGCCCGACGGCGATGATCTCGTCGTGACCCATGGCGAT
GCCTGCTTGCCGAATATCATGGTGGAAAATGGCCGCTTTTCTGGATTCATCGACTGTGGCCGGCTGGGTG
TGGCGGACCGCTATCAGGACATAGCGTTGGCTACCCGTGATATTGCTGAAGAGCTTGGCGGCGAATGGGC
TGACCGCTTCCTCGTGCTTTACGGTATCGCCGCTCCCGATTCGCAGCGCATCGCCTTCTATCGCCTTCTT
GACGAGTTCTTCTGAGGGGATCGGCAATAAAAAGACAGAATAAAACGCACGGGTGTTGGGTCGTTTGTTC
GGATCCGTCGACATTGATTATTGACTAGTTATTAATAGTAATCAATTACGGGGTCATTAGTTCATAGCCC
ATATATGGAGTTCCGCGTTACATAACTTACGGTAAATGGCCCGCCTGGCTGACCGCCCAACGACCCCCGC
CCATTGACGTCAATAATGACGTATGTTCCCATAGTAACGCCAATAGGGACTTTCCATTGACGTCAATGGG
TGGAGTATTTACGGTAAACTGCCCACTTGGCAGTACATCAAGTGTATCATATGCCAAGTACGCCCCCTAT
TGACGTCAATGACGGTAAATGGCCCGCCTGGCATTATGCCCAGTACATGACCTTATGGGACTTTCCTACT
TGGCAGTACATCTACGTATTAGTCATCGCTATTACCATGGTCGAGGTGAGCCCCACGTTCTGCTTCACTC
TCCCCATCTCCCCCCCCTCCCCACCCCCAATTTTGTATTTATTTATTTTTTAATTATTTTGTGCAGCGAT
GGGGGCGGGGGGGGGGGGGGGGGGCGCGCCGGGGGGGGGGGGGGGGGGGGGGGGGGGGGGGGGGGGGGGG
GGGGGGGGGGGGGGGCGGGGCGGGGAGAGGGGGGGGGCGGGGCGAGGCGGAGAGGTGCGGCGGCAGCCAA
TCAGAGCGGCGCGCTCCGAAAGTTTCCTTTTATGGCGAGGCGGCGGCGGCGGCGGCCCTATAAAAAGCGA
AGCGCGCGGCGGGCGGGAGTCGCTGCGCGCTGCCTTCGCCCCGTGCCCCGCTCCGCCGCCGCCTCGCGCC
GCCCGCCCCGGCTCTGACTGACCGCGTTACTCCCACAGGTGAGCGGGCGGGACGGCCCTTCTCCTCCGGG
CTGTAATTAGCGCTTGGTTTAATGACGGCTTGTTTCTTTTCTGTGGCTGCGTGAAAGCCTTGAGGGGCTC
CGGGAGGGCCCTTTGTGCGGGGGGAGCGGCTCGGGGGGTGCGTGCGTGTGTGTGTGCGTGGGGAGCGCCG
CGTGCGGCTCCGCGCTGCCCGGCGGCTGTGAGCGCTGCGGGCGCGGCGCGGGGCTTTGTGCGCTCCGCAG
TGTGCGCGAGGGGAGCGCGGCCGGGGGCGGTGCCCCGCGGTGCGGGGGGGGCTGCGAGGGGAACAAAGGC
TGCGTGCGGGGTGTGTGCGTGGGGGGGTGAGCAGGGGGTGTGGGCGCGTCGGTCGGGCTGCAACCCCCCC
TGCACCCCCCTCCCCGAGTTGCTGAGCACGGCCCGGCTTCGGGTGCGGGGCTCCGTACGGGGCGTGGCGC
GGGGCTCGCCGTGCCGGGCGGGGGGTGGCG
Features (pLannotate 1.2.2; 24 found; start..end, strand, type, name):
    446..544     +  CDS            HBB (fragment): HBB_COLGU - Experimental evidence at transcript level: Swiss-Prot protein existence level 2. Involved in oxygen transport from the lung to the various peripheral tissues. From Colobus guereza (Mantled guereza) (Eastern black-and-white colobus monkey).
    538..562     +  protein_bind   attB1: mutant version of attB; recombination site for the Gateway® BP reaction BP Clonase™
    610..4992    +  CDS            ATP10B: AT10B_HUMAN - Also known as ATPVB, KIAA0715. Experimental evidence at protein level: Swiss-Prot protein existence level 1. Catalytic component of a P4-ATPase flippase complex, which catalyzes the hydrolysis of ATP coupled to the transport of glucosylceramide (GlcCer) from the outer to the inner leaflet of lysosome membranes. Plays an important role in the maintenance of lysosome membrane integrity and function in cortical neurons. From Homo sapiens (Human).
   5006..5030    -  protein_bind   attB2: mutant version of attB; recombination site for the Gateway® BP reaction BP Clonase™
   5104..5178    +  CDS            HBB (fragment): HBB_PONPY - Experimental evidence at transcript level: Swiss-Prot protein existence level 2. Involved in oxygen transport from the lung to the various peripheral tissues. From Pongo pygmaeus (Bornean orangutan).
   5253..5308    +  polyA_signal   β-globin poly(A) signal: rabbit β-globin polyadenylation signal (Gil and Proudfoot, 1987)
   5693..5709    -  protein_bind   lac operator: The lac repressor binds to the lac operator to inhibit transcription in E. coli. This inhibition can be relieved by adding lactose or isopropyl-β-D-thiogalactopyranoside (IPTG). lac repressor encoded by lacI
   5717..5747    -  promoter       lac promoter: promoter for the E. coli lac operon
   5762..5783    -  protein_bind   CAP binding site: CAP binding activates transcription in the presence of cAMP. E. coli catabolite activator protein
   5796..5835    -  CDS            lacI (fragment): lac repressor; lacI; The lac repressor binds to the lac operator to inhibit transcription in E. coli. This inhibition can be relieved by adding lactose or isopropyl-β-D-thiogalactopyranoside (IPTG).
   5842..5864    +  promoter       SV40 promoter (fragment): SV40 enhancer and early promoter
   5888..6023    +  rep_origin     SV40 ori: SV40 origin of replication
   6043..6177    +  polyA_signal   SV40 poly(A) signal: SV40 polyadenylation signal
   6179..6233    -  CDS            lacI (fragment): lac repressor; lacI; The lac repressor binds to the lac operator to inhibit transcription in E. coli. This inhibition can be relieved by adding lactose or isopropyl-β-D-thiogalactopyranoside (IPTG).
   6416..7004    -  rep_origin     ori: high-copy-number ColE1/pMB1/pBR322/pUC origin of replication
   7175..8035    -  CDS            AmpR: β-lactamase; bla; confers resistance to ampicillin, carbenicillin, and related antibiotics
   8036..8140    -  promoter       AmpR promoter: bla
   8315..8447    +  promoter       HSV TK promoter (fragment): herpes simplex virus thymidine kinase promoter
   8452..9255    +  CDS            NeoR/KanR: aminoglycoside phosphotransferase from Tn5; aph(3')-II (or nptII); confers resistance to neomycin, kanamycin, and G418 (Geneticin®)
   9262..9310    +  polyA_signal   HSV TK poly(A) signal: herpes simplex virus thymidine kinase polyadenylation signal (Cole and Stacy, 1985)
   9320..9699    +  enhancer       CMV enhancer: human cytomegalovirus immediate early enhancer
   9701..9822    +  promoter       chicken β-actin promoter (fragment): contains a 21-bp deletion relative to the standard chicken β-actin promoter
   9869..10025   +  promoter       chicken β-actin promoter (fragment): contains a 21-bp deletion relative to the standard chicken β-actin promoter
  10026..442     +  intron         chimeric intron (across the origin): chimera between introns from chicken β-actin and rabbit β-globin
