[The description below was written by a language model from this plasmid's Addgene catalogue record and pLannotate feature annotations shown in this document.]
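Description:
pCAG/ATP10B(E210Q)-HA is a mammalian expression plasmid of about 10.6 kb built on the pCAG backbone, carrying human ATP10B with an E210Q substitution and a C-terminal HA epitope tag. It is propagated in E. coli through a high-copy ColE1/pUC-type origin and selected with ampicillin via the β-lactamase gene. The backbone also carries a Tn5 NeoR/KanR cassette between an HSV thymidine kinase promoter fragment and the TK polyadenylation signal, which would in principle allow G418 selection of mammalian cells. An SV40 origin with an adjacent SV40 poly(A) signal is also present, along with remnants of lac regulatory sequence.

Expression is driven by the composite CAG promoter: the CMV immediate-early enhancer, the chicken β-actin promoter and a chimeric chicken β-actin/rabbit β-globin intron, which spans the numbering origin of the circular sequence. Together these give strong, broadly active transcription in mammalian cells. The ATP10B open reading frame lies between attB1 and attB2 sites, consistent with the recorded Gateway cloning, and is followed by rabbit β-globin sequence and its polyadenylation signal. The short HBB "CDS" fragments annotated on either side of the insert most likely reflect β-globin exon sequence belonging to the pCAG cassette rather than expressed coding regions. The HA tag is listed in the catalogue fields but is not annotated separately in the feature table.

ATP10B is the catalytic subunit of a P4-ATPase phospholipid flippase complex. The record does not state the functional effect of E210Q, describing the plasmid only as expressing this mutant. The depositor notes that a partner plasmid must be co-transfected for the encoded protein to localize correctly in cells. The associated publication concerns P4-ATPase flippase activity and plasma membrane dynamics.
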