Addgene plasmid #209247: pCAG/ATP10B(E210Q)-HA
Purpose: Mammalian expression of ATP10B mutant E210Q
Depositing lab: Hye-Won Shin. Depositing organization: Kyoto University, Graduate School of Pharmaceutical Sciences. Publication: Phospholipid Flippase ATP10A Translocates Phosphatidylcholine and Is Involved in Plasma Membrane Dynamics. Naito T, Takatsu H, Miyano R, Takada N, Nakayama K, Shin HW. J Biol Chem. 2015 Jun 12;290(24):15004-17. doi: 10.1074/jbc.M115.655191. Epub 2015 May 6. PubMed 25947375.
Backbone
  Vector backbone: pCAG
  Vector type: Mammalian Expression
Growth in bacteria
  Bacterial resistance: Ampicillin, 100 μg/mL
  Growth temperature: 37°C
  Growth strain: DH5alpha
  Copy number: High Copy
Gene/Insert
  Gene/Insert name: ATP10B
  Species: H. sapiens (human)
  Mutation: E210Q
  Entrez Gene: ATP10B (a.k.a. ATPVB)
  Tag / fusion protein: HA (C terminal on insert)
  Cloning method: Gateway Cloning
Terms and licenses: Academic/Nonprofit Terms; Industry Terms: Not Available to Industry
Depositor comments: The plasmid requires co-transfection with Addgene Plasmid 209223 to ensure the cellular localization of the encoded protein (Takatsu et al., 2011, JBC).
How to cite: pCAG/ATP10B(E210Q)-HA was a gift from Hye-Won Shin (Addgene plasmid # 209247 ; http://n2t.net/addgene:209247 ; RRID:Addgene_209247)
